Addgene plasmid #35343: pBbB2a-GFP
Depositing lab: Jay Keasling. Depositing organization: University of California, Berkeley. Publication: BglBrick vectors and datasheets: A synthetic biology platform for gene expression. Lee TS, Krupa RA, Zhang F, Hajimorad M, Holtz WJ, Prasad N, Lee SK, Keasling JD. J Biol Eng. 2011 Sep 20;5:12. 10.1186/1754-1611-5-12 PubMed 21933410.
Backbone
  Vector backbone: pBb
  Backbone size w/o insert (bp): 3318
  Vector type: Bacterial Expression, Synthetic Biology
Growth in bacteria
  Bacterial resistance: Ampicillin, 100 μg/mL
  Growth temperature: 37°C
  Growth strain: DH5alpha
  Copy number: Low Copy
Gene/Insert
  Gene/Insert name: GFP (alt name: JBEI Part ID: JPUB_000109)
  Species: Synthetic
  Insert size (bp): 717
  Promoter: Tet
  Cloning method: Restriction Enzyme
  Sequencing primers: 5′ GFP-R; 3′ GFP-F
Terms and licenses: Academic/Nonprofit Terms; Industry Terms: Not Available to Industry
Depositor comments: JBEI Part ID: JPUB_000109; Origin: BBR1
How to cite: pBbB2a-GFP was a gift from Jay Keasling (Addgene plasmid # 35343 ; http://n2t.net/addgene:35343 ; RRID:Addgene_35343)
