[The description below was written by a language model from this plasmid's Addgene catalogue record and pLannotate feature annotations shown in this document.]
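Description:
pBbB2a-GFP is a bacterial expression plasmid from the BglBrick (pBb) family of modular synthetic-biology vectors, in which each plasmid combines a defined replication origin, promoter system and resistance marker around a swappable gene of interest. Here the origin is BBR1: the feature table shows the pBBR1 oriV (annotated as a fragment) next to the pBBR1 Rep coding sequence, whose product is required for replication from that origin. pBBR1 is a broad-host-range replicon originally from Bordetella bronchiseptica, and the record lists the plasmid as low copy. Selection is by ampicillin through a β-lactamase gene driven by its own bla promoter and followed by a lambda t0 terminator. The full sequence is 4,035 nt, matching a 3,318 bp backbone plus a 717 bp insert.

The payload is a tetracycline-regulated GFP cassette. The Tn10 tetR gene is encoded on the reverse strand and diverges from the overlapping tetR/tetA promoter region, which drives GFP in the forward direction. TetR binds the tet operator and represses transcription, and this repression is relieved by tetracycline-class inducers, giving inducible expression. The GFP open reading frame, described as synthetic and annotated as an Aequorea victoria-derived variant, is followed by tandem rrnB T1 and T7Te terminators that insulate the cassette from the downstream replication functions.

The construct serves as a reporter-bearing member of the vector set, suited to characterising the Tet promoter on a BBR1 backbone, and as a starting vector in which GFP can be replaced by another gene through restriction-enzyme cloning.
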