Features (pLannotate 1.2.2; 10 found; start..end, strand, type, name):
      7..630     -  CDS            TetR: tetracycline repressor TetR; tetR from transposon Tn10; TetR binds to the tetracycline operator tetO to inhibit transcription. This inhibition can be relieved by adding tetracycline or doxycycline.
    649..704     +  promoter       tetR/tetA promoters: tetR; overlapping promoters for bacterial tetR and tetA
    742..1455    +  CDS            &alpha;GFP: &alpha;GFP is a basic (constitutively fluorescent) long stokes shift fluorescent protein published in 1996, derived from Aequorea victoria.
   1491..1562    +  terminator     rrnB T1 terminator: transcription terminator T1 from the E. coli rrnB gene
   1578..1605    +  terminator     T7Te terminator: phage T7 early transcription terminator
   1672..2334    -  CDS            pBBR1 Rep: replication protein for the broad-host-range plasmid pBBR1 from Bordetella bronchiseptica
   2335..2908    -  rep_origin     pBBR1 oriV (fragment): replication origin of the broad-host-range plasmid pBBR1 from Bordetella bronchiseptica; requires the pBBR1 Rep protein for replication
   2921..3015    -  terminator     lambda t0 terminator: transcription terminator from phage lambda
   3045..3905    -  CDS            AmpR: β-lactamase; bla; confers resistance to ampicillin, carbenicillin, and related antibiotics
   3906..4010    -  promoter       AmpR promoter: bla
>Addgene plasmid #35343 | pBbB2a-GFP | depositor full sequence | sequence record 43010 | pBbB2a-GFP sequence 4035 bps
GACGTCTTAAGACCCACTTTCACATTTAAGTTGTTTTTCTAATCCGCATATGATCAATTCAAGGCCGAAT
AAGAAGGCTGGCTCTGCACCTTGGTGATCAAATAATTCGATAGCTTGTCGTAATAATGGCGGCATACTAT
CAGTAGTAGGTGTTTCCCTTTCTTCTTTAGCGACTTGATGCTCTTGATCTTCCAATACGCAACCTAAAGT
AAAATGCCCCACAGCGCTGAGTGCATATAATGCATTCTCTAGTGAAAAACCTTGTTGGCATAAAAAGGCT
AATTGATTTTCGAGAGTTTCATACTGTTTTTCTGTAGGCCGTGTACCTAAATGTACTTTTGCTCCATCGC
GATGACTTAGTAAAGCACATCTAAAACTTTTAGCGTTATTACGTAAAAAATCTTGCCAGCTTTCCCCTTC
TAAAGGGCAAAAGTGAGTATGGTGCCTATCTAACATCTCAATGGCTAAGGCGTCGAGCAAAGCCCGCTTA
TTTTTTACATGCCAATACAATGTAGGCTGCTCTACACCTAGCTTCTGGGCGAGTTTACGGGTTGTTAAAC
CTTCGATTCCGACCTCATTAAGCAGCTCTAATGCGCTGTTAATCACTTTACTTTTATCTAATCTAGACAT
CATTAATTCCTAATTTTTGTTGACACTCTATCGTTGATAGAGTTATTTTACCACTCCCTATCAGTGATAG
AGAAAAGAATTCAAAAGATCTTTTAAGAAGGAGATATACATATGAGTAAAGGAGAAGAACTTTTCACTGG
AGTTGTCCCAATTCTTGTTGAATTAGATGGTGATGTTAATGGGCACAAATTTTCTGTCAGTGGAGAGGGT
GAAGGTGATGCAACATACGGAAAACTTACCCTTAAATTTATTTGCACTACTGGAAAACTACCTGTTCCGT
GGCCAACACTTGTCACTACTTTCTCTTATGGTGTTCAATGCTTTTCCCGTTATCCGGATCACATGAAACG
GCATGACTTTTTCAAGAGTGCCATGCCCGAAGGTTATGTACAGGAACGCACTATATCTTTCAAAGATGAC
GGGAACTACAAGACGCGTGCTGAAGTCAAGTTTGAAGGTGATACCCTTGTTAATCGTATCGAGTTAAAAG
GTATTGATTTTAAAGAAGATGGAAACATTCTCGGACACAAACTGGAGTACAACTATAACTCACACAATGT
ATACATCACGGCAGACAAACAAAAGAATGGAATCAAAGCTAACTTCAAAATTCGCCACAACATTGAAGAT
GGCTCCGTTCAACTAGCAGACCATTATCAACAAAATACTCCAATTGGCGATGGCCCTGTCCTTTTACCAG
ACAACCATTACCTGTCCACACAATCTGCCCTTTCGAAAGATCCCAACGAAAAGCGTGACCACATGGTCCT
TCTTGAGTTTGTAACTGCTGCTGGGATTACACATGGCATGGATGAGCTCTACAAATAAGGATCCAAACTC
GAGTAAGGATCTCCAGGCATCAAATAAAACGAAAGGCTCAGTCGAAAGACTGGGCCTTTCGTTTTATCTG
TTGTTTGTCGGTGAACGCTCTCTACTAGAGTCACACTGGCTCACCTTCGGGTGGGCCTTTCTGCGTTTAT
ACCTAGGCTACAGCCGATAGTCTGGAACAGCGCACTTACGGGTTGCTGCGCAACCCAAGTGCTACCGGCG
CGGCAGCGTGACCCGTGTCGGCGGCTCCAACGGCTCGCCATCGTCCAGAAAACACGGCTCATCGGGCATC
GGCAGGCGCTGCTGCCCGCGCCGTTCCCATTCCTCCGTTTCGGTCAAGGCTGGCAGGTCTGGTTCCATGC
CCGGAATGCCGGGCTGGCTGGGCGGCTCCTCGCCGGGGCCGGTCGGTAGTTGCTGCTCGCCCGGATACAG
GGTCGGGATGCGGCGCAGGTCGCCATGCCCCAACAGCGATTCGTCCTGGTCGTCGTGATCAACCACCACG
GCGGCACTGAACACCGACAGGCGCAACTGGTCGCGGGGCTGGCCCCACGCCACGCGGTCATTGACCACGT
AGGCCAACACGGTGCCGGGGCCGTTGAGCTTCACGACGGAGATCCAGCGCTCGGCCACCAAGTCCTTGAC
TGCGTATTGGACCGTCCGCAAAGAACGTCCGATGAGCTTGGAAAGTGTCTTCTGGCTGACCACCACGGCG
TTCTGGTGGCCCATCTGCGCCACGAGGTGATGCAGCAGCATTGCCGCCGTGGGTTTCCTCGCAATAAGCC
CGGCCCACGCCTCATGCGCTTTGCGTTCCGTTTGCACCCAGTGACCGGGCTTGTTCTTGGCTTGAATGCC
GATTTCTCTGGACTGCGTGGCCATGCTTATCTCCATGCGGTAGGGGTGCCGCACGGTTGCGGCACCATGC
GCAATCAGCTGCAACTTTTCGGCAGCGCGACAACAATTATGCGTTGCGTAAAAGTGGCAGTCAATTACAG
ATTTTCTTTAACCTACGCAATGAGCTATTGCGGGGGGTGCCGCAATGAGCTGTTGCGTACCCCCCTTTTT
TAAGTTGTTGATTTTTAAGTCTTTCGCATTTCGCCCTATATCTAGTTCTTTGGTGCCCAAAGAAGGGCAC
CCCTGCGGGGTTCCCCCACGCCTTCGGCGCGGCTCCCCCTCCGGCAAAAAGTGGCCCCTCCGGGGCTTGT
TGATCGACTGCGCGGCCTTCGGCCTTGCCCAAGGTGGCGCTGCCCCCTTGGAACCCCCGCACTCGCCGCC
GTGAGGCTCGGGGGGCAGGCGGGCGGGCTTCGCCCTTCGACTGCCCCCACTCGCATAGGCTTGGGTCGTT
CCAGGCGCGTCAAGGCCAAGCCGCTGCGCGGTCGCTGCGCGAGCCTTGACCCGCCTTCCACTTGGTGTCC
AACCGGCAAGCGAAGCGCGCAGGCCGCAGGCCGGAGGCACTAGTGCTTGGATTCTCACCAATAAAAAACG
CCCGGCGGCAACCGAGCGTTCTGAACAAATCCAGATGGAGTTCTGAGGTCATTACTGGATCTATCAACAG
GAGTCCAAGCGAGCTCGTAAACTTGGTCTGACAGTTACCAATGCTTAATCAGTGAGGCACCTATCTCAGC
GATCTGTCTATTTCGTTCATCCATAGTTGCCTGACTCCCCGTCGTGTAGATAACTACGATACGGGAGGGC
TTACCATCTGGCCCCAGTGCTGCAATGATACCGCGAGACCCACGCTCACCGGCTCCAGATTTATCAGCAA
TAAACCAGCCAGCCGGAAGGGCCGAGCGCAGAAGTGGTCCTGCAACTTTATCCGCCTCCATCCAGTCTAT
TAATTGTTGCCGGGAAGCTAGAGTAAGTAGTTCGCCAGTTAATAGTTTGCGCAACGTTGTTGCCATTGCT
ACAGGCATCGTGGTGTCACGCTCGTCGTTTGGTATGGCTTCATTCAGCTCCGGTTCCCAACGATCAAGGC
GAGTTACATGATCCCCCATGTTGTGCAAAAAAGCGGTTAGCTCCTTCGGTCCTCCGATCGTTGTCAGAAG
TAAGTTGGCCGCAGTGTTATCACTCATGGTTATGGCAGCACTGCATAATTCTCTTACTGTCATGCCATCC
GTAAGATGCTTTTCTGTGACTGGTGAGTACTCAACCAAGTCATTCTGAGAATAGTGTATGCGGCGACCGA
GTTGCTCTTGCCCGGCGTCAATACGGGATAATACCGCGCCACATAGCAGAACTTTAAAAGTGCTCATCAT
TGGAAAACGTTCTTCGGGGCGAAAACTCTCAAGGATCTTACCGCTGTTGAGATCCAGTTCGATGTAACCC
ACTCGTGCACCCAACTGATCTTCAGCATCTTTTACTTTCACCAGCGTTTCTGGGTGAGCAAAAACAGGAA
GGCAAAATGCCGCAAAAAAGGGAATAAGGGCGACACGGAAATGTTGAATACTCATACTCTTCCTTTTTCA
ATATTATTGAAGCATTTATCAGGGTTATTGTCTCATGAGCGGATACATATTTGAATGTATTTAGAAAAAT
AAACAAATAGGGGTTCCGCGCACATTTCCCCGAAAAGTGCCACCT
