>Addgene plasmid #35343 | pBbB2a-GFP | addgene partial sequence | sequence record 43687 | GFP-F 5'-GGTCCTTCTTGAGTTTGTAAC-3'
GCTCTACAAATAAGGATCCAAACTCGAGTAAGGATCTCCAGGCATCAAATAAAACGAAAGGCTCAGTCGA
AAGACTGGGCCTTTCGTTTTATCTGTTGTTTGTCGGTGAACGCTCTCTACTAGAGTCACACTGGCTCACC
TTCGGGTGGGCCTTTCTGCGTTTATACCTAGGCTACAGCCGATAGTCTGGAACAGCGCACTTACGGGTTG
CTGCGCAACCCAAGTGCTACCGGCGCGGCAGCGTGACCCGTGTCGGCGGCTCCAACGGCTCGCCATCGTC
CAGAAAACACGGCTCATCGGGCATCGGCAGGCGCTGCTGCCCGCGCCGTTCCCATTCCTCCGTTTCGGTC
AAGGCTGGCAGGTCTGGTTCCATGCCCGGAATGCCGGGCTGGCTGGGCGGCTCCTCGCCGGGGCCGGTCG
GTAGTTGCTGCTCGCCCGGATACAGGGTCGGGATGCGGCGCAGGTCGCCATGCCCCAACAGCGATTCGTC
CTGGTCGTCGTGATCAACCACCACGGCGGCACTGAACACCGACAGGCGCAACTGGTCGCGGGGCTGGCCC
CACGCCACGCGGTCATTGACCACGTAGGCCAACACGGTGCCGGGGCCGTTGAGCTTCACGACGGAGATCC
AGCGCTCGGCCACCAAGTCCTTGACTGCGTATTGGACCGTCCGCAAAGAACGTCCGATGAGCTTGGAAAG
TGTCTTCTGGCTGACCACCACGGCGTTCTGGTGGCCCATCTGCGCCACGAGGTGATGCAGCAGCATTGCC
GCCGTGGGTTTCCTCGCAATAAGCCCGGCCCACGCCTCATGCGCTTTGCGTTCCGT
