>Addgene plasmid #35343 | pBbB2a-GFP | addgene partial sequence | sequence record 43688 | GFP-R 5'-CCATCTAATTCAACAAGAATTGGGACAAC-3'
GTATATCTCCTTCTTAAAAGATCTTTTGAATTCTTTTCTCTATCACTGATAGGGAGTGGTAAAATAACTC
TATCAACGATAGAGTGTCAACAAAAATTAGGAATTAATGATGTCTAGATTAGATAAAAGTAAAGTGATTA
ACAGCGCATTAGAGCTGCTTAATGAGGTCGGAATCGAAGGTTTAACAACCCGTAAACTCGCCCAGAAGCT
AGGTGTAGAGCAGCCTACATTGTATTGGCATGTAAAAAATAAGCGGGCTTTGCTCGACGCCTTAGCCATT
GAGATGTTAGATAGGCACCATACTCACTTTTGCCCTTTAGAAGGGGAAAGCTGGCAAGATTTTTTACGTA
ATAACGCTAAAAGTTTTAGATGTGCTTTACTAAGTCATCGCGATGGAGCAAAAGTACATTTAGGTACACG
GCCTACAGAAAAACAGTATGAAACTCTCGAAAATCAATTAGCCTTTTTATGCCAACAAGGTTTTTCACTA
GAGAATGCATTATATGCACTCAGCGCTGTGGGGCATTTTACTTTAGGTTGCGTATTGGAAGATCAAGAGC
ATCAAGTCGCTAAAGAAGAAAGGGAAACACCTACTACTGATAGTATGCCGCCATTATTACGACAAGCTAT
CGAATTATTTGATCACCAAGGTGCAGAGCCAGCCTTCTTATTCGGCCTTGAATTGATCATATGCGGATTA
GAAAAACAACTTAAATGTGAAAGTGGGTCTTAAGACGTCAGGTGGCACTTTTCGGGGAAATGTGCGCGGA
ACCCCTATTTGTTTATTTTTCTAAATACATTCAAATATGTATCCGCTCATGAGACAATAACCCTGATAAA
TGCTTCAATAATATTGAAAAAGGAAGAGTAT
